[The description below was written by a language model from this plasmid's Addgene catalogue record and pLannotate feature annotations shown in this document.]
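Description:
pc3XB-ZF28 is a mammalian expression-type plasmid built on pc3XB, a modified version of pcDNA3, and it serves as an archive vector for a single zinc finger module in the Zinc Finger Consortium Modular Assembly Kit v1.0. The insert, ZF28, is only about 90 bp and encodes one Cys2-His2 zinc finger drawn from the Sangamo module set. This finger is designated to recognise the DNA triplet GGT. It sits between XbaI and BamHI sites, both preserved after cloning, which allows the module to be excised and joined to other fingers by restriction-based assembly into multi-finger arrays. The pLannotate table does not annotate the finger itself, but the unannotated gap between the T7 promoter and the bGH polyadenylation signal is where it would lie.

The backbone features are those expected of pcDNA3. A CMV immediate early enhancer and promoter lie upstream of the cloning region, followed by a T7 promoter that also provides a sequencing primer site, with the bGH poly(A) signal downstream. A separate SV40 early promoter drives the neomycin phosphotransferase gene, terminated by an SV40 poly(A) signal, giving G418 selection in mammalian cells. Propagation in E. coli relies on a high-copy ColE1/pUC-type origin and β-lactamase for ampicillin selection, and an f1 origin is present for single-stranded DNA production. Short hits to an HIV-1 LTR, ble, lacI and bom are fragmentary matches and probably backbone remnants rather than functional elements. The plasmid is used mainly as a source of a standardised finger module for building custom zinc finger arrays and zinc finger nucleases.
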