Addgene plasmid #13127: pc3XB-ZF28
Depositing lab: Keith Joung. Depositing organization: Massachusetts General Hospital. Publication: Standardized reagents and protocols for engineering zinc finger nucleases by modular assembly. Wright DA, Thibodeau-Beganny S, Sander JD, Winfrey RJ, Hirsh AS, Eichtinger M, Fu F, Porteus MH, Dobbs D, Voytas DF, Joung JK. Nat Protoc. 2006;1(3):1637-52. doi: 10.1038/nprot.2006.259 PubMed 17406455.
Backbone
  Vector backbone: pc3XB
  Backbone manufacturer: Modified Invitrogen pcDNA3
  Backbone size w/o insert (bp): 5400
  Vector type: Mammalian Expression
  Selectable markers: Neomycin (select with G418)
Growth in bacteria
  Bacterial resistance: Ampicillin, 100 μg/mL
  Growth temperature: 37°C
  Growth strain: XL1 Blue
  Copy number: High Copy
Gene/Insert
  Gene/Insert name: ZF28
  Insert size (bp): 90
  Cloning method: Restriction Enzyme; 5′ cloning site XbaI (not destroyed); 3′ cloning site BamHI (not destroyed)
  Sequencing primers: 5′ T7
Terms and licenses: Academic/Nonprofit Terms; Industry Terms: Not Available to Industry
Depositor comments: Part of the Zinc Finger Consortium Modular Assembly Kit v1.0. Finger protein sequence: PGERPFMCTWSYCGKRFTTSGHLVRHKRTH. Target DNA sequence: GGT. This zinc finger is derived from the Sangamo module set.
How to cite: pc3XB-ZF28 was a gift from Keith Joung (Addgene plasmid # 13127 ; http://n2t.net/addgene:13127 ; RRID:Addgene_13127)
