Features (pLannotate 1.2.2; 19 found; start..end, strand, type, name):
     28..80      -  misc_feature   bom (fragment): basis of mobility region from pBR322
    235..614     +  enhancer       CMV enhancer: human cytomegalovirus immediate early enhancer
    615..818     +  promoter       CMV promoter: human cytomegalovirus (CMV) immediate early promoter
    814..847     +  LTR            5' LTR (truncated) (fragment): truncated 5' long terminal repeat (LTR) from HIV-1
    863..881     +  promoter       T7 promoter: promoter for bacteriophage T7 RNA polymerase
   1068..1292    +  polyA_signal   bGH poly(A) signal: bovine growth hormone polyadenylation signal
   1296..1317    +  promoter       SV40 promoter (fragment): SV40 enhancer and early promoter
   1338..1766    +  rep_origin     f1 ori (sequence partly withheld): f1 bacteriophage origin of replication; arrow indicates direction of (+) strand synthesis
   1780..2109    +  promoter       SV40 promoter: SV40 enhancer and early promoter
   2180..2971    +  CDS            neo: KKA2_KLEPN - Also known as kan, nptII. Experimental evidence at protein level: Swiss-Prot protein existence level 1. Resistance to kanamycin, neomycin, paromomycin, ribostamycin, butirosin and gentamicin B. From Klebsiella pneumoniae.
   2995..3153    +  CDS            ble (fragment): BLE_KLEPN - Experimental evidence at protein level: Swiss-Prot protein existence level 1. Binding protein with a strong affinity to the bleomycin family of antibiotics. Binds to CL990; an antimitotic-antibiotic compound. From Klebsiella pneumoniae.
   3148..3269    +  polyA_signal   SV40 poly(A) signal: SV40 polyadenylation signal
   3342..3358    -  protein_bind   lac operator: The lac repressor binds to the lac operator to inhibit transcription in E. coli. This inhibition can be relieved by adding lactose or isopropyl-β-D-thiogalactopyranoside (IPTG). lac repressor encoded by lacI
   3366..3396    -  promoter       lac promoter: promoter for the E. coli lac operon
   3411..3432    -  protein_bind   CAP binding site: CAP binding activates transcription in the presence of cAMP. E. coli catabolite activator protein
   3445..3537    -  CDS            lacI (fragment): lac repressor; lacI; The lac repressor binds to the lac operator to inhibit transcription in E. coli. This inhibition can be relieved by adding lactose or isopropyl-β-D-thiogalactopyranoside (IPTG).
   3720..4305    -  rep_origin     ori: high-copy-number ColE1/pMB1/pBR322/pUC origin of replication
   4476..5336    -  CDS            AmpR: β-lactamase; bla; confers resistance to ampicillin, carbenicillin, and related antibiotics
   5337..5441    -  promoter       AmpR promoter: bla
>Addgene plasmid #13127 | pc3XB-ZF28 | depositor full sequence | sequence record 7476 | Author sequence
GACGGATCGGGAGATCTCCCGATCCCCTATGGTGCACTCTCAGTACAATCTGCTCTGATGCCGCATAGTT
AAGCCAGTATCTGCTCCCTGCTTGTGTGTTGGAGGTCGCTGAGTAGTGCGCGAGCAAAATTTAAGCTACA
ACAAGGCAAGGCTTGACCGACAATTGCATGAAGAATCTGCTTAGGGTTAGGCGTTTTGCGCTGCTTCGCG
ATGTACGGGCCAGATATACGCGTTGACATTGATTATTGACTAGTTATTAATAGTAATCAATTACGGGGTC
ATTAGTTCATAGCCCATATATGGAGTTCCGCGTTACATAACTTACGGTAAATGGCCCGCCTGGCTGACCG
CCCAACGACCCCCGCCCATTGACGTCAATAATGACGTATGTTCCCATAGTAACGCCAATAGGGACTTTCC
ATTGACGTCAATGGGTGGAGTATTTACGGTAAACTGCCCACTTGGCAGTACATCAAGTGTATCATATGCC
AAGTACGCCCCCTATTGACGTCAATGACGGTAAATGGCCCGCCTGGCATTATGCCCAGTACATGACCTTA
TGGGACTTTCCTACTTGGCAGTACATCTACGTATTAGTCATCGCTATTACCATGGTGATGCGGTTTTGGC
AGTACATCAATGGGCGTGGATAGCGGTTTGACTCACGGGGATTTCCAAGTCTCCACCCCATTGACGTCAA
TGGGAGTTTGTTTTGGCACCAAAATCAACGGGACTTTCCAAAATGTCGTAACAACTCCGCCCCATTGACG
CAAATGGGCGGTAGGCGTGTACGGTGGGAGGTCTATATAAGCAGAGCTCTCTGGCTAACTAGAGAACCCA
CTGCTTACTGGCTTATCGAAATTAATACGACTCACTATAGGGAGACCCAAGCTGGCTAGCGTTTAAACGG
GCCCTCTAGACCCGGGGAGCGGCCATTTATGTGTACCTGGTCATACTGTGGGAAACGCTTCACAACAAGC
GGTCACCTGGTACGTCACAAACGTACACACACCGGTGGATCCTCTGCACAGTAGTAAGCTTAAGTTTAAA
CCGCTGATCAGCCTCGACTGTGCCTTCTAGTTGCCAGCCATCTGTTGTTTGCCCCTCCCCCGTGCCTTCC
TTGACCCTGGAAGGTGCCACTCCCACTGTCCTTTCCTAATAAAATGAGGAAATTGCATCGCATTGTCTGA
GTAGGTGTCATTCTATTCTGGGGGGTGGGGTGGGGCAGGACAGCAAGGGGGAGGATTGGGAAGACAATAG
CAGGCATGCTGGGGATGCGGTGGGCTCTATGGCTTCTGAGGCGGAAAGAACCAGCTGGGGCTCTAGGGGG
TATCCCC
[124 nt withheld, positions 1338-1461]
C
[91 nt withheld, positions 1463-1553]
A
[49 nt withheld, positions 1555-1603]
CCTTTGACGTTGGAGTCCACGTTCTTT
[37 nt withheld, positions 1631-1667]
ACCCTATCTCGGTCTATTCTTTTGATTTATAAGGGATTTTGCCGATTTCGGCCTATTGGTTAAAAAATGA
GCTGATTTAACAAAAATTTAACGCGAATTAATTCTGTGGAATGTGTGTCAGTTAGGGTGTGGAAAGTCCC
CAGGCTCCCCAGCAGGCAGAAGTATGCAAAGCATGCATCTCAATTAGTCAGCAACCAGGTGTGGAAAGTC
CCCAGGCTCCCCAGCAGGCAGAAGTATGCAAAGCATGCATCTCAATTAGTCAGCAACCATAGTCCCGCCC
CTAACTCCGCCCATCCCGCCCCTAACTCCGCCCAGTTCCGCCCATTCTCCGCCCCATGGCTGACTAATTT
TTTTTATTTATGCAGAGGCCGAGGCCGCCTCTGCCTCTGAGCTATTCCAGAAGTAGTGAGGAGGCTTTTT
TGGAGGCCTAGGCTTTTGCAAAAAGCTCCCGGCCGGGAGCTTGTATATCCATTTTCGGATCTGATCAAGA
GACAGGATGAGGATCGTTTCGCATGATTGAACAAGATGGATTGCACGCAGGTTCTCCGGCCGCTTGGGTG
GAGAGGCTATTCGGCTATGACTGGGCACAACAGACAATCGGCTGCTCTGATGCCGCCGTGTTCCGGCTGT
CAGCGCAGGGGCGCCCGGTTCTTTTTGTCAAGACCGACCTGTCCGGTGCCCTGAATGAACTGCAGGACGA
GGCAGCGCGGCTATCGTGGCTGGCCACGACGGGCGTTCCTTGCGCAGCTGTGCTCGACGTTGTCACTGAA
GCGGGAAGGGACTGGCTGCTATTGGGCGAAGTGCCGGGGCAGGATCTCCTGTCATCTCACCTTGCTCCTG
CCGAGAAAGTATCCATCATGGCTGATGCAATGCGGCGGCTGCATACGCTTGATCCGGCTACCTGCCCATT
CGACCACCAAGCGAAACATCGCATCGAGCGAGCACGTACTCGGATGGAAGCCGGTCTTGTCGATCAGGAT
GATCTGGACGAAGAGCATCAGGGGCTCGCGCCAGCCGAACTGTTCGCCAGGCTCAAGGCGCGCATGCCCG
ACGGCGAGGATCTCGTCGTGACCCATGGCGATGCCTGCTTGCCGAATATCATGGTGGAAAATGGCCGCTT
TTCTGGATTCATCGACTGTGGCCGGCTGGGTGTGGCGGACCGCTATCAGGACATAGCGTTGGCTACCCGT
GATATTGCTGAAGAGCTTGGCGGCGAATGGGCTGACCGCTTCCTCGTGCTTTACGGTATCGCCGCTCCCG
ATTCGCAGCGCATCGCCTTCTATCGCCTTCTTGACGAGTTCTTCTGAGCGGGACTCTGGGGTTCGAAATG
ACCGACCAAGCGACGCCCAACCTGCCATCACGAGATTTCGATTCCACCGCCGCCTTCTATGAAAGGTTGG
GCTTCGGAATCGTTTTCCGGGACGCCGGCTGGATGATCCTCCAGCGCGGGGATCTCATGCTGGAGTTCTT
CGCCCACCCCAACTTGTTTATTGCAGCTTATAATGGTTACAAATAAAGCAATAGCATCACAAATTTCACA
AATAAAGCATTTTTTTCACTGCATTCTAGTTGTGGTTTGTCCAAACTCATCAATGTATCTTATCATGTCT
GTATACCGTCGACCTCTAGCTAGAGCTTGGCGTAATCATGGTCATAGCTGTTTCCTGTGTGAAATTGTTA
TCCGCTCACAATTCCACACAACATACGAGCCGGAAGCATAAAGTGTAAAGCCTGGGGTGCCTAATGAGTG
AGCTAACTCACATTAATTGCGTTGCGCTCACTGCCCGCTTTCCAGTCGGGAAACCTGTCGTGCCAGCTGC
ATTAATGAATCGGCCAACGCGCGGGGAGAGGCGGTTTGCGTATTGGGCGCTCTTCCGCTTCCTCGCTCAC
TGACTCGCTGCGCTCGGTCGTTCGGCTGCGGCGAGCGGTATCAGCTCACTCAAAGGCGGTAATACGGTTA
TCCACAGAATCAGGGGATAACGCAGGAAAGAACATGTGAGCAAAAGGCCAGCAAAAGGCCAGGAACCGTA
AAAAGGCCGCGTTGCTGGCGTTTTTCCATAGGCTCCGCCCCCCTGACGAGCATCACAAAAATCGACGCTC
AAGTCAGAGGTGGCGAAACCCGACAGGACTATAAAGATACCAGGCGTTTCCCCCTGGAAGCTCCCTCGTG
CGCTCTCCTGTTCCGACCCTGCCGCTTACCGGATACCTGTCCGCCTTTCTCCCTTCGGGAAGCGTGGCGC
TTTCTCATAGCTCACGCTGTAGGTATCTCAGTTCGGTGTAGGTCGTTCGCTCCAAGCTGGGCTGTGTGCA
CGAACCCCCCGTTCAGCCCGACCGCTGCGCCTTATCCGGTAACTATCGTCTTGAGTCCAACCCGGTAAGA
CACGACTTATCGCCACTGGCAGCAGCCACTGGTAACAGGATTAGCAGAGCGAGGTATGTAGGCGGTGCTA
CAGAGTTCTTGAAGTGGTGGCCTAACTACGGCTACACTAGAAGAACAGTATTTGGTATCTGCGCTCTGCT
GAAGCCAGTTACCTTCGGAAAAAGAGTTGGTAGCTCTTGATCCGGCAAACAAACCACCGCTGGTAGCGGT
TTTTTTGTTTGCAAGCAGCAGATTACGCGCAGAAAAAAAGGATCTCAAGAAGATCCTTTGATCTTTTCTA
CGGGGTCTGACGCTCAGTGGAACGAAAACTCACGTTAAGGGATTTTGGTCATGAGATTATCAAAAAGGAT
CTTCACCTAGATCCTTTTAAATTAAAAATGAAGTTTTAAATCAATCTAAAGTATATATGAGTAAACTTGG
TCTGACAGTTACCAATGCTTAATCAGTGAGGCACCTATCTCAGCGATCTGTCTATTTCGTTCATCCATAG
TTGCCTGACTCCCCGTCGTGTAGATAACTACGATACGGGAGGGCTTACCATCTGGCCCCAGTGCTGCAAT
GATACCGCGAGACCCACGCTCACCGGCTCCAGATTTATCAGCAATAAACCAGCCAGCCGGAAGGGCCGAG
CGCAGAAGTGGTCCTGCAACTTTATCCGCCTCCATCCAGTCTATTAATTGTTGCCGGGAAGCTAGAGTAA
GTAGTTCGCCAGTTAATAGTTTGCGCAACGTTGTTGCCATTGCTACAGGCATCGTGGTGTCACGCTCGTC
GTTTGGTATGGCTTCATTCAGCTCCGGTTCCCAACGATCAAGGCGAGTTACATGATCCCCCATGTTGTGC
AAAAAAGCGGTTAGCTCCTTCGGTCCTCCGATCGTTGTCAGAAGTAAGTTGGCCGCAGTGTTATCACTCA
TGGTTATGGCAGCACTGCATAATTCTCTTACTGTCATGCCATCCGTAAGATGCTTTTCTGTGACTGGTGA
GTACTCAACCAAGTCATTCTGAGAATAGTGTATGCGGCGACCGAGTTGCTCTTGCCCGGCGTCAATACGG
GATAATACCGCGCCACATAGCAGAACTTTAAAAGTGCTCATCATTGGAAAACGTTCTTCGGGGCGAAAAC
TCTCAAGGATCTTACCGCTGTTGAGATCCAGTTCGATGTAACCCACTCGTGCACCCAACTGATCTTCAGC
ATCTTTTACTTTCACCAGCGTTTCTGGGTGAGCAAAAACAGGAAGGCAAAATGCCGCAAAAAAGGGAATA
AGGGCGACACGGAAATGTTGAATACTCATACTCTTCCTTTTTCAATATTATTGAAGCATTTATCAGGGTT
ATTGTCTCATGAGCGGATACATATTTGAATGTATTTAGAAAAATAAACAAATAGGGGTTCCGCGCACATT
TCCCCGAAAAGTGCCACCTGACGTC
