>Addgene plasmid #13127 | pc3XB-ZF28 | addgene partial sequence | sequence record 19511 | CMV-F 5'-CGCAAATGGGCGGTAGGCGTG-3'
GCTCTCTGGCTAACTAGAGAACCCACTGCTTACTGGCTTATCGAAATTAATACGACTCACTATAGGGAGA
CCCAAGCTGGCTAGCGTTTAAACGGGCCCTCTAGACCCGGGGAGCGGCCATTTATGTGTACCTGGTCATA
CTGTGGGAAACGCTTCACAACAAGCGGTCACCTGGTACGTCACAAACGTACACACACCGGTGGATCCTCT
GCACAGTAGTAAGCTTAAGTTTAAACCGCTGATCAGCCTCGACTGTGCCTTCTAGTTGCCAGCCATCTGT
TGTTTGCCCCTCCCCCGTGCCTTCCTTGACCCTGGAAGGTGCCACTCCCACTGTCCTTTCCTAATAAAAT
GAGGAAATTGCATCGCATTGTCTGAGTAGGTGTCATTCTATTCTGGGGGGTGGGGTGGGGCAGGACAGCA
AGGGGGAGGATTGGGAAGACAATAGCAGGCATGCTGGGGATGCGGTGGGCTCTATGGCTTCTGAGGCGGA
AAGAACCAGCTGGGGCTCTAGGGGGTATCCCC
[92 nt withheld, positions 523-614]
